Addgene plasmid #127502: pcDNA3.1/NDUFS2 P63A/myc-His
Purpose: Expresses myc-tagged NDUFS2/P63A in mammalian cells
Depositing lab: Shashi Jain & Dieter Wolf. Depositing organization: Sanford Burnham Prebys Medical Discovery Institute. Publication: Metabolic targeting of cancer by a ubiquinone uncompetitive inhibitor of mitochondrial complex I. Jain S, Hu C, Kluza J, Ke W, Tian G, Giurgiu M, Bleilevens A, Campos AR, Charbono A, Stickeler E, Maurer J, Holinski-Feder E, Vaisburg A, Bureik M, Luo G, Marchetti P, Cheng Y, Wolf DA. Cell Chem Biol. 2021 Nov 23. pii: S2451-9456(21)00479-7. doi: 10.1016/j.chembiol.2021.11.002. PubMed 34852219.
Backbone
  Vector backbone: pcDNA3.1/myc-His(-)A
  Backbone manufacturer: Invitrogen
  Backbone size w/o insert (bp): 5500
  Vector type: Mammalian Expression
  Selectable markers: Neomycin (select with G418)
Growth in bacteria
  Bacterial resistance: Ampicillin, 100 μg/mL
  Growth temperature: 37°C
  Growth strain: DH5alpha
  Copy number: High Copy
Gene/Insert
  Gene/Insert name: NDUFS2 P63A (alt name: NADH:ubiquinone oxidoreductase core subunit S2)
  Species: H. sapiens (human)
  Insert size (bp): 1392
  Mutation: NDUFS2 P63A
  Entrez Gene: NDUFS2 (a.k.a. CI-49, MC1DN6)
  Promoter: CMV
  Tag / fusion protein: myc-His (C terminal on backbone)
  Cloning method: Restriction Enzyme; 5′ cloning site NheI (unknown if destroyed); 3′ cloning site NotI (unknown if destroyed)
  Sequencing primers: 5′ gcaaagaaacagcccactggaaggcgccaccttggaatgatg; 3′ catcattccaaggtggcgccttccagtgggctgtttctttgc
Terms and licenses: Academic/Nonprofit Terms; Industry Terms: Not Available to Industry
How to cite: pcDNA3.1/NDUFS2 P63A/myc-His was a gift from Shashi Jain & Dieter Wolf (Addgene plasmid # 127502 ; http://n2t.net/addgene:127502 ; RRID:Addgene_127502)
