[The description below was written by a language model from this plasmid's Addgene catalogue record and pLannotate feature annotations shown in this document.]
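Description:
pcDNA3.1/NDUFS2 P63A/myc-His is a mammalian expression plasmid built on the Invitrogen pcDNA3.1/myc-His(-)A backbone, with a sequenced length of about 6.9 kb. It is propagated in E. coli through a high-copy ColE1/pUC-type origin with ampicillin selection from the β-lactamase gene. An f1 origin is also present, which allows single-stranded DNA production. For selection in mammalian cells, an SV40 early promoter drives the neomycin phosphotransferase gene, followed by an SV40 polyadenylation signal, so transfected cells can be selected with G418.

The payload is the human NDUFS2 coding sequence (about 1.4 kb), encoding a core subunit of mitochondrial respiratory complex I (NADH:ubiquinone oxidoreductase) that is needed for the enzyme's catalytic activity. The insert carries a proline-to-alanine substitution at residue 63 and was cloned between the NheI and NotI sites. Transcription comes from the CMV immediate early enhancer and promoter and is terminated by the bovine growth hormone polyadenylation signal. A T7 promoter lies just upstream of the insert and could be used for in vitro transcription. The open reading frame is recorded as fused at its C terminus to the backbone-encoded myc epitope and polyhistidine tag. The automated annotation does not label the myc epitope, but it picks up the 6xHis stretch as a fragment of a composite tag. A few other short annotated fragments (a truncated HIV-1 LTR, ble and lacI pieces) are probably incidental matches to backbone sequence rather than functional elements.

The stated purpose is expression of myc-tagged NDUFS2 P63A in mammalian cells. The associated publication concerns a ubiquinone-uncompetitive inhibitor of complex I in cancer metabolism, but the record does not state what the mutation was specifically designed to test.
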