Features (pLannotate 1.2.2; 21 found; start..end, strand, type, name):
    130..509     +  enhancer       CMV enhancer: human cytomegalovirus immediate early enhancer
    510..713     +  promoter       CMV promoter: human cytomegalovirus (CMV) immediate early promoter
    709..742     +  LTR            5' LTR (truncated) (fragment): truncated 5' long terminal repeat (LTR) from HIV-1
    758..776     +  promoter       T7 promoter: promoter for bacteriophage T7 RNA polymerase
    800..2188    +  CDS            NDUFS2: NDUS2_HUMAN - Experimental evidence at protein level: Swiss-Prot protein existence level 1. Core subunit of the mitochondrial membrane respiratory chain NADH dehydrogenase (Complex I) which catalyzes electron transfer from NADH through the respiratory chain, using ubiquinone as an electron acceptor (PubMed:30922174, PubMed:22036843). Essential for the catalytic activity of complex I (PubMed:30922174, PubMed:22036843). Essential for the assembly of complex I (By similarity). Redox- sensitive, critical component of the oxygen-sensing pathway in the pulmonary vasculature which plays a key role in
   2315..2332    +  CDS            capTEV™ (fragment): composite tag for in vivo biotinylation, TEV protease cleavage, and 6xHis tagging
   2382..2606    +  polyA_signal   bGH poly(A) signal: bovine growth hormone polyadenylation signal
   2610..2631    +  promoter       SV40 promoter (fragment): SV40 enhancer and early promoter
   2652..3080    +  rep_origin     f1 ori (sequence partly withheld): f1 bacteriophage origin of replication; arrow indicates direction of (+) strand synthesis
   3094..3423    +  promoter       SV40 promoter: SV40 enhancer and early promoter
   3490..4281    +  CDS            neo: KKA2_KLEPN - Also known as kan, nptII. Experimental evidence at protein level: Swiss-Prot protein existence level 1. Resistance to kanamycin, neomycin, paromomycin, ribostamycin, butirosin and gentamicin B. From Klebsiella pneumoniae.
   4305..4463    +  CDS            ble (fragment): BLE_KLEPN - Experimental evidence at protein level: Swiss-Prot protein existence level 1. Binding protein with a strong affinity to the bleomycin family of antibiotics. Binds to CL990; an antimitotic-antibiotic compound. From Klebsiella pneumoniae.
   4458..4579    +  polyA_signal   SV40 poly(A) signal: SV40 polyadenylation signal
   4652..4668    -  protein_bind   lac operator: The lac repressor binds to the lac operator to inhibit transcription in E. coli. This inhibition can be relieved by adding lactose or isopropyl-β-D-thiogalactopyranoside (IPTG). lac repressor encoded by lacI
   4676..4706    -  promoter       lac promoter: promoter for the E. coli lac operon
   4721..4742    -  protein_bind   CAP binding site: CAP binding activates transcription in the presence of cAMP. E. coli catabolite activator protein
   4755..4847    -  CDS            lacI (fragment): lac repressor; lacI; The lac repressor binds to the lac operator to inhibit transcription in E. coli. This inhibition can be relieved by adding lactose or isopropyl-β-D-thiogalactopyranoside (IPTG).
   5030..5618    -  rep_origin     ori: high-copy-number ColE1/pMB1/pBR322/pUC origin of replication
   5789..6649    -  CDS            AmpR: β-lactamase; bla; confers resistance to ampicillin, carbenicillin, and related antibiotics
   6650..6754    -  promoter       AmpR promoter: bla
   6813..6865    -  misc_feature   bom (fragment): basis of mobility region from pBR322
>Addgene plasmid #127502 | pcDNA3.1/NDUFS2 P63A/myc-His | addgene full sequence | sequence record 249976 | Addgene NGS Result
TCGCTGAGTAGTGCGCGAGCAAAATTTAAGCTACAACAAGGCAAGGCTTGACCGACAATTGCATGAAGAA
TCTGCTTAGGGTTAGGCGTTTTGCGCTGCTTCGCGATGTACGGGCCAGATATACGCGTTGACATTGATTA
TTGACTAGTTATTAATAGTAATCAATTACGGGGTCATTAGTTCATAGCCCATATATGGAGTTCCGCGTTA
CATAACTTACGGTAAATGGCCCGCCTGGCTGACCGCCCAACGACCCCCGCCCATTGACGTCAATAATGAC
GTATGTTCCCATAGTAACGCCAATAGGGACTTTCCATTGACGTCAATGGGTGGAGTATTTACGGTAAACT
GCCCACTTGGCAGTACATCAAGTGTATCATATGCCAAGTACGCCCCCTATTGACGTCAATGACGGTAAAT
GGCCCGCCTGGCATTATGCCCAGTACATGACCTTATGGGACTTTCCTACTTGGCAGTACATCTACGTATT
AGTCATCGCTATTACCATGGTGATGCGGTTTTGGCAGTACATCAATGGGCGTGGATAGCGGTTTGACTCA
CGGGGATTTCCAAGTCTCCACCCCATTGACGTCAATGGGAGTTTGTTTTGGCACCAAAATCAACGGGACT
TTCCAAAATGTCGTAACAACTCCGCCCCATTGACGCAAATGGGCGGTAGGCGTGTACGGTGGGAGGTCTA
TATAAGCAGAGCTCTCTGGCTAACTAGAGAACCCACTGCTTACTGGCTTATCGAAATTAATACGACTCAC
TATAGGGAGACCCAAGCTGGCTAGCTAAGATGGCGGCGCTGAGGGCTTTGTGCGGCTTCCGGGGCGTCGC
GGCCCAGGTGCTGCGGCCTGGGGCTGGAGTCCGATTGCCGATTCAGCCCAGCAGAGGTGTTCGGCAGTGG
CAGCCAGATGTGGAATGGGCACAGCAGTTTGGGGGAGCTGTTATGTACCCAAGCAAAGAAACAGCCCACT
GGAAGGCGCCACCTTGGAATGATGTGGACCCTCCAAAGGACACAATTGTGAAGAACATTACCCTGAACTT
TGGGCCCCAACACCCAGCAGCGCATGGTGTCCTGCGACTAGTGATGGAATTGAGTGGGGAGATGGTGCGG
AAGTGTGATCCTCACATCGGGCTCCTGCACCGAGGCACTGAGAAGCTCATTGAATACAAGACCTATCTTC
AGGCCCTTCCATACTTTGACCGGCTAGACTATGTGTCCATGATGTGTAACGAACAGGCCTATTCTCTAGC
TGTGGAGAAGTTGCTAAACATCCGGCCTCCTCCTCGGGCACAGTGGATCCGAGTGCTGTTTGGAGAAATC
ACACGTTTGTTGAACCACATCATGGCTGTGACCACACATGCCCTGGACCTTGGGGCCATGACCCCTTTCT
TCTGGCTGTTTGAAGAAAGGGAGAAGATGTTTGAGTTCTACGAGCGAGTGTCTGGAGCCCGAATGCATGC
TGCTTATATCCGGCCAGGAGGAGTGCACCAGGACCTACCCCTTGGGCTTATGGATGACATTTATCAGTTT
TCTAAGAACTTCTCTCTTCGGCTTGATGAGTTGGAGGAGTTGCTGACCAACAATAGGATCTGGCGAAATC
GGACAATTGACATTGGGGTTGTAACAGCAGAAGAAGCACTTAACTATGGTTTTAGTGGAGTGATGCTTCG
GGGCTCAGGCATCCAGTGGGACCTGCGGAAGACCCAGCCCTATGATGTTTACGACCAGGTTGAGTTTGAT
GTTCCTGTTGGTTCTCGAGGGGACTGCTATGATAGGTACCTGTGCCGGGTGGAGGAGATGCGCCAGTCCC
TGAGAATTATCGCACAGTGTCTAAACAAGATGCCTCCTGGGGAGATCAAGGTTGATGATGCCAAAGTGTC
TCCACCTAAGCGAGCAGAGATGAAGACTTCCATGGAGTCACTGATTCATCACTTTAAGTTGTATACTGAG
GGCTACCAAGTTCCTCCAGGAGCCACATATACTGCCATTGAGGCTCCCAAGGGAGAGTTTGGGGTGTACC
TGGTGTCTGATGGCAGCAGCCGCCCTTATCGATGCAAGATCAAGGCTCCTGGTTTTGCCCATCTGGCTGG
TTTGGACAAGATGTCTAAGGGACACATGTTGGCAGATGTCGTTGCCATCATAGGTACCCAAGATATTGTA
TTTGGAGAAGTAGATCGGGCGGCCGCCACTGTGCTGGATATCTGCAGAATTCCACCACACTGGACTAGTG
GATCCGAGCTCGGTACCAAGCTTGGGCCCGAACAAAAACTCATCTCAGAAGAGGATCTGAATAGCGCCGT
CGACCATCATCATCATCATCATTGAGTTTAAACGGTCTCCAGCTTAAGTTTAAACCGCTGATCAGCCTCG
ACTGTGCCTTCTAGTTGCCAGCCATCTGTTGTTTGCCCCTCCCCCGTGCCTTCCTTGACCCTGGAAGGTG
CCACTCCCACTGTCCTTTCCTAATAAAATGAGGAAATTGCATCGCATTGTCTGAGTAGGTGTCATTCTAT
TCTGGGGGGTGGGGTGGGGCAGGACAGCAAGGGGGAGGATTGGGAAGACAATAGCAGGCATGCTGGGGAT
GCGGTGGGCTCTATGGCTTCTGAGGCGGAAAGAACCAGCTGGGGCTCTAGGGGGTATCCCC
[124 nt withheld, positions 2652-2775]
C
[91 nt withheld, positions 2777-2867]
A
[49 nt withheld, positions 2869-2917]
CCTTTGACGTTGGAGTCCACGTTCTTT
[37 nt withheld, positions 2945-2981]
ACCCTATCTCGGTCTATTCTTTTGATTTATAAGGGATTTTGCCGATTTCGGCCTATTGGTTAAAAAATGA
GCTGATTTAACAAAAATTTAACGCGAATTAATTCTGTGGAATGTGTGTCAGTTAGGGTGTGGAAAGTCCC
CAGGCTCCCCAGCAGGCAGAAGTATGCAAAGCATGCATCTCAATTAGTCAGCAACCAGGTGTGGAAAGTC
CCCAGGCTCCCCAGCAGGCAGAAGTATGCAAAGCATGCATCTCAATTAGTCAGCAACCATAGTCCCGCCC
CTAACTCCGCCCATCCCGCCCCTAACTCCGCCCAGTTCCGCCCATTCTCCGCCCCATGGCTGACTAATTT
TTTTTATTTATGCAGAGGCCGAGGCCGCCTCTGCCTCTGAGCTATTCCAGAAGTAGTGAGGAGGCTTTTT
TGGAGGCCTAGGCTTTTGCAAAAAGCTCCCGGGAGCTTGTATATCCATTTTCGGATCTGATCAAGAGACA
GGATGAGGATCGTTTCGCATGATTGAACAAGATGGATTGCACGCAGGTTCTCCGGCCGCTTGGGTGGAGA
GGCTATTCGGCTATGACTGGGCACAACAGACAATCGGCTGCTCTGATGCCGCCGTGTTCCGGCTGTCAGC
GCAGGGGCGCCCGGTTCTTTTTGTCAAGACCGACCTGTCCGGTGCCCTGAATGAACTGCAGGACGAGGCA
GCGCGGCTATCGTGGCTGGCCACGACGGGCGTTCCTTGCGCAGCTGTGCTCGACGTTGTCACTGAAGCGG
GAAGGGACTGGCTGCTATTGGGCGAAGTGCCGGGGCAGGATCTCCTGTCATCTCACCTTGCTCCTGCCGA
GAAAGTATCCATCATGGCTGATGCAATGCGGCGGCTGCATACGCTTGATCCGGCTACCTGCCCATTCGAC
CACCAAGCGAAACATCGCATCGAGCGAGCACGTACTCGGATGGAAGCCGGTCTTGTCGATCAGGATGATC
TGGACGAAGAGCATCAGGGGCTCGCGCCAGCCGAACTGTTCGCCAGGCTCAAGGCGCGCATGCCCGACGG
CGAGGATCTCGTCGTGACCCATGGCGATGCCTGCTTGCCGAATATCATGGTGGAAAATGGCCGCTTTTCT
GGATTCATCGACTGTGGCCGGCTGGGTGTGGCGGACCGCTATCAGGACATAGCGTTGGCTACCCGTGATA
TTGCTGAAGAGCTTGGCGGCGAATGGGCTGACCGCTTCCTCGTGCTTTACGGTATCGCCGCTCCCGATTC
GCAGCGCATCGCCTTCTATCGCCTTCTTGACGAGTTCTTCTGAGCGGGACTCTGGGGTTCGAAATGACCG
ACCAAGCGACGCCCAACCTGCCATCACGAGATTTCGATTCCACCGCCGCCTTCTATGAAAGGTTGGGCTT
CGGAATCGTTTTCCGGGACGCCGGCTGGATGATCCTCCAGCGCGGGGATCTCATGCTGGAGTTCTTCGCC
CACCCCAACTTGTTTATTGCAGCTTATAATGGTTACAAATAAAGCAATAGCATCACAAATTTCACAAATA
AAGCATTTTTTTCACTGCATTCTAGTTGTGGTTTGTCCAAACTCATCAATGTATCTTATCATGTCTGTAT
ACCGTCGACCTCTAGCTAGAGCTTGGCGTAATCATGGTCATAGCTGTTTCCTGTGTGAAATTGTTATCCG
CTCACAATTCCACACAACATACGAGCCGGAAGCATAAAGTGTAAAGCCTGGGGTGCCTAATGAGTGAGCT
AACTCACATTAATTGCGTTGCGCTCACTGCCCGCTTTCCAGTCGGGAAACCTGTCGTGCCAGCTGCATTA
ATGAATCGGCCAACGCGCGGGGAGAGGCGGTTTGCGTATTGGGCGCTCTTCCGCTTCCTCGCTCACTGAC
TCGCTGCGCTCGGTCGTTCGGCTGCGGCGAGCGGTATCAGCTCACTCAAAGGCGGTAATACGGTTATCCA
CAGAATCAGGGGATAACGCAGGAAAGAACATGTGAGCAAAAGGCCAGCAAAAGGCCAGGAACCGTAAAAA
GGCCGCGTTGCTGGCGTTTTTCCATAGGCTCCGCCCCCCTGACGAGCATCACAAAAATCGACGCTCAAGT
CAGAGGTGGCGAAACCCGACAGGACTATAAAGATACCAGGCGTTTCCCCCTGGAAGCTCCCTCGTGCGCT
CTCCTGTTCCGACCCTGCCGCTTACCGGATACCTGTCCGCCTTTCTCCCTTCGGGAAGCGTGGCGCTTTC
TCATAGCTCACGCTGTAGGTATCTCAGTTCGGTGTAGGTCGTTCGCTCCAAGCTGGGCTGTGTGCACGAA
CCCCCCGTTCAGCCCGACCGCTGCGCCTTATCCGGTAACTATCGTCTTGAGTCCAACCCGGTAAGACACG
ACTTATCGCCACTGGCAGCAGCCACTGGTAACAGGATTAGCAGAGCGAGGTATGTAGGCGGTGCTACAGA
GTTCTTGAAGTGGTGGCCTAACTACGGCTACACTAGAAGAACAGTATTTGGTATCTGCGCTCTGCTGAAG
CCAGTTACCTTCGGAAAAAGAGTTGGTAGCTCTTGATCCGGCAAACAAACCACCGCTGGTAGCGGTGGTT
TTTTTGTTTGCAAGCAGCAGATTACGCGCAGAAAAAAAGGATCTCAAGAAGATCCTTTGATCTTTTCTAC
GGGGTCTGACGCTCAGTGGAACGAAAACTCACGTTAAGGGATTTTGGTCATGAGATTATCAAAAAGGATC
TTCACCTAGATCCTTTTAAATTAAAAATGAAGTTTTAAATCAATCTAAAGTATATATGAGTAAACTTGGT
CTGACAGTTACCAATGCTTAATCAGTGAGGCACCTATCTCAGCGATCTGTCTATTTCGTTCATCCATAGT
TGCCTGACTCCCCGTCGTGTAGATAACTACGATACGGGAGGGCTTACCATCTGGCCCCAGTGCTGCAATG
ATACCGCGAGACCCACGCTCACCGGCTCCAGATTTATCAGCAATAAACCAGCCAGCCGGAAGGGCCGAGC
GCAGAAGTGGTCCTGCAACTTTATCCGCCTCCATCCAGTCTATTAATTGTTGCCGGGAAGCTAGAGTAAG
TAGTTCGCCAGTTAATAGTTTGCGCAACGTTGTTGCCATTGCTACAGGCATCGTGGTGTCACGCTCGTCG
TTTGGTATGGCTTCATTCAGCTCCGGTTCCCAACGATCAAGGCGAGTTACATGATCCCCCATGTTGTGCA
AAAAAGCGGTTAGCTCCTTCGGTCCTCCGATCGTTGTCAGAAGTAAGTTGGCCGCAGTGTTATCACTCAT
GGTTATGGCAGCACTGCATAATTCTCTTACTGTCATGCCATCCGTAAGATGCTTTTCTGTGACTGGTGAG
TACTCAACCAAGTCATTCTGAGAATAGTGTATGCGGCGACCGAGTTGCTCTTGCCCGGCGTCAATACGGG
ATAATACCGCGCCACATAGCAGAACTTTAAAAGTGCTCATCATTGGAAAACGTTCTTCGGGGCGAAAACT
CTCAAGGATCTTACCGCTGTTGAGATCCAGTTCGATGTAACCCACTCGTGCACCCAACTGATCTTCAGCA
TCTTTTACTTTCACCAGCGTTTCTGGGTGAGCAAAAACAGGAAGGCAAAATGCCGCAAAAAAGGGAATAA
GGGCGACACGGAAATGTTGAATACTCATACTCTTCCTTTTTCAATATTATTGAAGCATTTATCAGGGTTA
TTGTCTCATGAGCGGATACATATTTGAATGTATTTAGAAAAATAAACAAATAGGGGTTCCGCGCACATTT
CCCCGAAAAGTGCCACCTGACGTCGACGGATCGGGAGATCTCCCGATCCCCTATGGTGCACTCTCAGTAC
AATCTGCTCTGATGCCGCATAGTTAAGCCAGTATCTGCTCCCTGCTTGTGTGTTGGAGG
